>Addgene plasmid #231231 | pCS2-MCRS1-GFP-IRES-mCherry | addgene full sequence | sequence record 458623 | Addgene NGS Result
CGCCATTCTGCCTGGGGACGTCGGAGCAAGCTTGATTTAGGTGACACTATAGAATACAAGCTACTTGTTC
TTTTTGCGGATCCCGCCACCATGGACAAAGATTCTCAGGGGCTGCTAGATTCATCCCTGATGGCATCAGG
CACTGCCAGCCGCTCAGAGGATGAGGAGTCACTGGCAGGGCAGAAGCGAGCCTCCTCCCAGGCCTTGGGC
ACCATCCCTAAACGGAGAAGCTCCTCCAGGTTCATCAAGAGGAAGAAGTTCGATGATGAGCTGGTGGAGA
GCAGCCTGGCAAAATCTTCTACCCGGGCAAAGGGGGCCAGTGGGGTGGAACCAGGGCGCTGTTCGGGGAG
TGAACCCTCCTCCAGTGAGAAGAAGAAGGTATCCAAAGCCCCCAGCACTCCTGTGCCACCCAGCCCAGCC
CCAGCCCCTGGACTCACCAAGCGTGTGAAGAAGAGTAAACAGCCACTTCAGGTGACCAAGGATCTGGGCC
GCTGGAAGCCTGCAGATGACCTCCTGCTCATAAATGCTGTGTTGCAGACCAACGACCTGACCTCCGTCCA
CCTGGGCGTGAAATTCAGCTGCCGCTTCACCCTTCGGGAGGTCCAGGAGCGTTGGTACGCCCTGCTCTAC
GATCCTGTCATCTCCAAGTTGGCCTGTCAGGCCATGAGGCAGCTGCACCCAGAGGCTATTGCAGCCATCC
AGAGCAAGGCCCTGTTTAGCAAGGCTGAGGAGCAGCTGCTGAGCAAAGTGGGATCGACCAGCCAGCCCAC
CTTGGAGACCTTCCAGGACCTGCTGCACAGACACCCTGATGCCTTCTACCTGGCCCGTACCGCGAAGGCC
CTGCAGGCCCACTGGCAGCTCATGAAGCAGTATTACCTGCTGGAGGACCAGACAGTGCAGCCGCTGCCCA
AAGGGGACCAAGTGCTGAACTTCTCTGATGCAGAGGACCTGATTGATGACAGTAAGCTCAAGGACATGCG
AGATGAGGTCCTGGAACATGAGCTGATGGTGGCTGACCGGCGCCAGAAGCGAGAGATTCGGCAGCTGGAA
CAGGAACTGCATAAGTGGCAGGTGCTAGTGGACAGCATCACAGGCATGAGCTCTCCGGACTTCGACAACC
AGACACTGGCAGTGCTGCGGGGCCGCATGGTGCGGTACCTGATGCGCTCGCGTGAGATCACCCTGGGCAG
AGCAACCAAGGATAACCAGATTGATGTGGACCTGTCTCTGGAGGGTCCGGCCTGGAAGATATCCCGGAAA
CAAGGTGTCATCAAGCTGAAGAACAACGGTGATTTCTTCATTGCCAATGAGGGTCGACGGCCCATCTACA
TCGATGGACGGCCGGTGCTCTGTGGCTCCAAATGGCGCCTCAGCAACAACTCTGTGGTGGAGATCGCCAG
CCTGCGATTCGTCTTCCTTATCAACCAGGACCTCATTGCCCTCATCAGGGCTGAGGCTGCCAAGATCACA
CCACAGGGAGGCGGAGGCAGCATGGTGAGCAAGGGCGCCGAGCTGTTCACCGGCATCGTGCCCATCCTGA
TCGAGCTGAATGGCGATGTGAATGGCCACAAGTTCAGCGTGAGCGGCGAGGGCGAGGGCGATGCCACCTA
CGGCAAGCTGACCCTGAAGTTCATCTGCACCACCGGCAAGCTGCCTGTGCCCTGGCCCACCCTGGTGACC
ACCCTGAGCTACGGCGTGCAGTGCTTCTCACGCTACCCCGATCACATGAAGCAGCACGACTTCTTCAAGA
GCGCCATGCCTGAGGGCTACATCCAGGAGCGCACCATCTTCTTCGAGGATGACGGCAACTACAAGTCGCG
CGCCGAGGTGAAGTTCGAGGGCGATACCCTGGTGAATCGCATCGAGCTGACCGGCACCGATTTCAAGGAG
GATGGCAACATCCTGGGCAATAAGATGGAGTACAACTACAACGCCCACAATGTGTACATCATGACCGACA
AGGCCAAGAATGGCATCAAGGTGAACTTCAAGATCCGCCACAACATCGAGGATGGCAGCGTGCAGCTGGC
CGACCACTACCAGCAGAATACCCCCATCGGCGATGGCCCTGTGCTGCTGCCCGATAACCACTACCTGTCC
ACCCAGAGCGCCCTGTCCAAGGACCCCAACGAGAAGCGCGATCACATGATCTACTTCGGCTTCGTGACCG
CCGCCGCCATCACCCACGGCATGGATGAGCTGTACAAGTGATCTAGAGCCCCTCTCCCTCCCCCCCCCCT
AACGTTACTGGCCGAAGCCGCTTGGAATAAGGCCGGTGTGCGTTTGTCTATATGTTATTTTCCACCATAT
TGCCGTCTTTTGGCAATGTGAGGGCCCGGAAACCTGGCCCTGTCTTCTTGACGAGCATTCCTAGGGGTCT
TTCCCCTCTCGCCAAAGGAATGCAAGGTCTGTTGAATGTCGTGAAGGAAGCAGTTCCTCTGGAAGCTTCT
TGAAGACAAACAACGTCTGTAGCGACCCTTTGCAGGCAGCGGAACCCCCCACCTGGCGACAGGTGCCTCT
GCGGCCAAAAGCCACGTGTATAAGATACACCTGCAAAGGCGGCACAACCCCAGTGCCACGTTGTGAGTTG
GATAGTTGTGGAAAGAGTCAAATGGCTCTCCTCAAGCGTATTCAACAAGGGGCTGAAGGATGCCCAGAAG
GTACCCCATTGTATGGGATCTGATCTGGGGCCTCGGTGCACATGCTTTACATGTGTTTAGTCGAGGTTAA
AAAAACGTCTAGGCCCCCCGAACCACGGGGACGTGGTTTTCCTTTGAAAAACACGATAATACCTCCGGAA
TGGTGAGCAAGGGCGAGGAGGATAACATGGCCATCATCAAGGAGTTCATGCGCTTCAAGGTGCACATGGA
GGGCTCCGTGAACGGCCACGAGTTCGAGATCGAGGGCGAGGGCGAGGGCCGCCCCTACGAGGGCACCCAG
ACCGCCAAGCTGAAGGTGACCAAGGGTGGCCCCCTGCCCTTCGCCTGGGACATCCTGTCCCCTCAGTTCA
TGTACGGCTCCAAGGCCTACGTGAAGCACCCCGCCGACATCCCCGACTACTTGAAGCTGTCCTTCCCCGA
GGGCTTCAAGTGGGAGCGCGTGATGAACTTCGAGGACGGCGGCGTGGTGACCGTGACCCAGGACTCCTCC
CTGCAGGACGGCGAGTTCATCTACAAGGTGAAGCTGCGCGGCACCAACTTCCCCTCCGACGGCCCCGTAA
TGCAGAAGAAAACCATGGGCTGGGAGGCCTCCTCCGAGCGGATGTACCCCGAGGACGGCGCCCTGAAGGG
CGAGATCAAGCAGAGGCTGAAGCTGAAGGACGGCGGCCACTACGACGCTGAGGTCAAGACCACCTACAAG
GCCAAGAAGCCCGTGCAGCTGCCCGGCGCCTACAACGTCAACATCAAGTTGGACATCCCTCCCACAACGA
GGACTACACCATCGTGGAACAGTACGAACGCGCCGAGGGCCGCCACTCCACCGGCGGCATGGACGAGCTG
TACAAGTGATCTAGAACTATAGTGAGTCGTATTACGTAGATCCAGACATGATAAGATACATTGATGAGTT
TGGACAAACCACAACTAGAATGCAGTGAAAAAAATGCTTTATTTGTGAAATTTGTGATGCTATTGCTTTA
TTTGTAACCATTATAAGCTGCAATAAACAAGTTAACAACAACAATTGCATTCATTTTATGTTTCAGGTTC
AGGGGGAGGTGTGGGAGGTTTTTTAATTCGCGGCCGCGGCGCCAATGCATTGGGCCCGGTACCCAGCTTT
TGTTCCCTTTAGTGAGGGTTAATTGCGCGCTTGGCGTAATCATGGTCATAGCTGTTTCCTGTGTGAAATT
GTTATCCGCTCACAATTCCACACAACATACGAGCCGGGAGCATAAAGTGTAAAGCCTGGGGTGCCTAATG
AGTGAGCTAACTCACATTAATTGCGTTGCGCTCACTGCCCGCTTTCCAGTCGGGAAACCTGTCGTGCCAG
CTGCATTAATGAATCGGCCAACGCGCGGGGAGAGGCGGTTTGCGTATTGGGCGCTCTTCCGCTTCCTCGC
TCACTGACTCGCTGCGCTCGGTCGTTCGGCTGCGGCGAGCGGTATCAGCTCACTCAAAGGCGGTAATACG
GTTATCCACAGAATCAGGGGATAACGCAGGAAAGAACATGTGAGCAAAAGGCCAGCAAAAGGCCAGGAAC
CGTAAAAAGGCCGCGTTGCTGGCGTTTTTCCATAGGCTCCGCCCCCCTGACGAGCATCACAAAAATCGAC
GCTCAAGTCAGAGGTGGCGAAACCCGACAGGACTATAAAGATACCAGGCGTTTCCCCCTGGAAGCTCCCT
CGTGCGCTCTCCTGTTCCGACCCTGCCGCTTACCGGATACCTGTCCGCCTTTCTCCCTTCGGGAAGCGTG
GCGCTTTCTCATAGCTCACGCTGTAGGTATCTCAGTTCGGTGTAGGTCGTTCGCTCCAAGCTGGGCTGTG
TGCACGAACCCCCCGTTCAGCCCGACCGCTGCGCCTTATCCGGTAACTATCGTCTTGAGTCCAACCCGGT
AAGACACGACTTATCGCCACTGGCAGCAGCCACTGGTAACAGGATTAGCAGAGCGAGGTATGTAGGCGGT
GCTACAGAGTTCTTGAAGTGGTGGCCTAACTACGGCTACACTAGAAGAACAGTATTTGGTATCTGCGCTC
TGCTGAAGCCAGTTACCTTCGGAAAAAGAGTTGGTAGCTCTTGATCCGGCAAACAAACCACCGCTGGTAG
CGGTGGTTTTTTTGTTTGCAAGCAGCAGATTACGCGCAGAAAAAAAGGATCTCAAGAAGATCCTTTGATC
TTTTCTACGGGGTCTGACGCTCAGTGGAACGAAAACTCACGTTAAGGGATTTTGGTCATGAGATTATCAA
AAAGGATCTTCACCTAGATCCTTTTAAATTAAAAATGAAGTTTTAAATCAATCTAAAGTATATATGAGTA
AACTTGGTCTGACAGTTACCAATGCTTAATCAGTGAGGCACCTATCTCAGCGATCTGTCTATTTCGTTCA
TCCATAGTTGCCTGACTCCCCGTCGTGTAGATAACTACGATACGGGAGGGCTTACCATCTGGCCCCAGTG
CTGCAATGATACCGCGAGACCCACGCTCACCGGCTCCAGATTTATCAGCAATAAACCAGCCAGCCGGAAG
GGCCGAGCGCAGAAGTGGTCCTGCAACTTTATCCGCCTCCATCCAGTCTATTAATTGTTGCCGGGAAGCT
AGAGTAAGTAGTTCGCCAGTTAATAGTTTGCGCAACGTTGTTGCCATTGCTACAGGCATCGTGGTGTCAC
GCTCGTCGTTTGGTATGGCTTCATTCAGCTCCGGTTCCCAACGATCAAGGCGAGTTACATGATCCCCCAT
GTTGTGCAAAAAAGCGGTTAGCTCCTTCGGTCCTCCGATCGTTGTCAGAAGTAAGTTGGCCGCAGTGTTA
TCACTCATGGTTATGGCAGCACTGCATAATTCTCTTACTGTCATGCCATCCGTAAGATGCTTTTCTGTGA
CTGGTGAGTACTCAACCAAGTCATTCTGAGAATAGTGTATGCGGCGACCGAGTTGCTCTTGCCCGGCGTC
AATACGGGATAATACCGCGCCACATAGCAGAACTTTAAAAGTGCTCATCATTGGAAAACGTTCTTCGGGG
CGAAAACTCTCAAGGATCTTACCGCTGTTGAGATCCAGTTCGATGTAACCCACTCGTGCACCCAACTGAT
CTTCAGCATCTTTTACTTTCACCAGCGTTTCTGGGTGAGCAAAAACAGGAAGGCAAAATGCCGCAAAAAA
GGGAATAAGGGCGACACGGAAATGTTGAATACTCATACTCTTCCTTTTTCAATATTATTGAAGCATTTAT
CAGGGTTATTGTCTCATGAGCGGATACATATTTGAATGTATTTAGAAAAATAAACAAATAGGGGTTCCGC
GCACATTTCCCCGAAAAGTGCCACCTAAATTGTAAGCGTTAATATTTTGTTAAAATTCGCGTTAAATTTT
TGTTAAATCAGCTCATTTTTTAACCAATAGGCCGAAATCGGCAAAATCCCTTATAAATCAAAAGAATAGA
CCGAGATAGGGT
[37 nt withheld, positions 6103-6139]
AAAGAACGTGGACTCCAACGTCAAAGG
[49 nt withheld, positions 6167-6215]
T
[91 nt withheld, positions 6217-6307]
G
[124 nt withheld, positions 6309-6432]
CCCATTCGCCATTCAGGCTGCGCAACTGTTGGGAAGGGCGATCGGTGCGGGCCTCTTCGCTATTACGCCA
GTCGACCGCCAATTCAATATGGCGTATATGGACTCATGCCAATTCAATATGGTGGATCTGGACCTGTGCC
AATTCAATATGGCGTATATGGACTCGTGCCAATTCAATATGGTGGATCTGGACCCCAGCCAATTCAATAT
GGCGGACTTGGCACCATGCCAATTCAATATGGCGGACCTGGCACTGTGCCAACTGGGGAGGGGTCTACTT
GGCACGGTGCCAAGTTTGAGGAGGGGTCTTGGCCCTGTGCCAAGTCCGCCATATTGAATTGGCATGGTGC
CAATAATGGCGGCCATATTGGCTATATGCCAGGATCAATATATAGGCAATATCCAATATGGCCCTATGCC
AATATGGCTATTGGCCAGGTTCAATACTATGTATTGGCCCTATGCCATATAGTATTCCATATATGGGTTT
TCCTATTGACGTAGATAGCCCCTCCCAATGGGCGGTCCCATATACCATATATGGGGCTTCCTAATACCGC
CCATAGCCACTCCCCCATTGACGTCAATGGTCTCTATATATGGTCTTTCCTATTGACGTCATATGGGCGG
TCCTATTGACGTATATGGCGCCTCCCCCATTGACGTCAATTACGGTAAATGGCCCGCCTGGCTCAATGCC
CATTGACGTCAATAGGACCACCCACCATTGACGTCAATGGGATGGCTCATTGCCCATTCATATCCGTTCT
CACGCCCCCTATTGACGTCAATGACGGTAAATGGCCCACTTGGCAGTACATCAATATCTATTAATAGTAA
CTTGGCAAGTACATTACTATTGGAAGTACGCCAGGGTACATTGGCAGTACTCCCATTGACGTCAATGGCG
GTAAATGGCCCGCGATGGCTGCCAAGTACATCCCCATTGACGTCAATGGGGAGGGGCAATGACGCAAATG
GGCGTTCCATTGACGTAAATGGGCGGTAGGCGTGCCTAATGGGAGGTCTATATAAGCAATGCTCGTTTAG
GGAAC
Features (pLannotate 1.2.2; 18 found; start..end, strand, type, name):
     35..53      +  promoter       SP6 promoter: promoter for bacteriophage SP6 RNA polymerase
     91..1476    +  CDS            MCRS1: MCRS1_HUMAN - Also known as INO80Q, MSP58. Experimental evidence at protein level: Swiss-Prot protein existence level 1. Modulates the transcription repressor activity of DAXX by recruiting it to the nucleolus (PubMed:11948183). As part of the NSL complex it may be involved in acetylation of nucleosomal histone H4 on several lysine residues (PubMed:20018852). Putative regulatory component of the chromatin remodeling INO80 complex which is involved in transcriptional regulation, DNA replication and probably DNA repair. May also be an inhibitor of TERT telomerase activity (PubMed:15044100). Bind
   1492..2211    +  CDS            AcGFP1: Aequorea coerulescens GFP mammalian codon-optimized
   2219..2791    +  misc_feature   IRES: internal ribosome entry site (IRES) of the encephalomyocarditis virus (EMCV)
   2800..3507    +  CDS            mCherry (fragment): monomeric derivative of DsRed fluorescent protein (Shaner et al., 2004) mammalian codon-optimized
   3517..3534    -  promoter       T7 promoter (fragment): promoter for bacteriophage T7 RNA polymerase
   3539..3673    -  polyA_signal   SV40 poly(A) signal: SV40 polyadenylation signal
   3786..3804    -  promoter       T3 promoter: promoter for bacteriophage T3 RNA polymerase
   3849..3865    -  protein_bind   lac operator: The lac repressor binds to the lac operator to inhibit transcription in E. coli. This inhibition can be relieved by adding lactose or isopropyl-β-D-thiogalactopyranoside (IPTG). lac repressor encoded by lacI
   3873..3903    -  promoter       lac promoter: promoter for the E. coli lac operon
   3918..3939    -  protein_bind   CAP binding site: CAP binding activates transcription in the presence of cAMP. E. coli catabolite activator protein
   3952..4044    -  CDS            lacI (fragment): lac repressor; lacI; The lac repressor binds to the lac operator to inhibit transcription in E. coli. This inhibition can be relieved by adding lactose or isopropyl-β-D-thiogalactopyranoside (IPTG).
   4227..4815    -  rep_origin     ori: high-copy-number ColE1/pMB1/pBR322/pUC origin of replication
   4986..5846    -  CDS            AmpR: β-lactamase; bla; confers resistance to ampicillin, carbenicillin, and related antibiotics
   5847..5951    -  promoter       AmpR promoter: bla
   6004..6432    -  rep_origin     f1 ori (sequence partly withheld): f1 bacteriophage origin of replication; arrow indicates direction of (+) strand synthesis
   6437..6503    -  CDS            lacZα (fragment): LacZα fragment of β-galactosidase; lacZ fragment
   6510..7487    +  promoter       CMV IE94 promoter: enhancer/promoter region of simian cytomegalovirus major immediate early transcription unit IE94
