[The description below was written by a language model from this plasmid's Addgene catalogue record and pLannotate feature annotations shown in this document.]
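Description:
pCS2-MCRS1-GFP-IRES-mCherry is a mammalian expression plasmid built on the pCS2-GFP-IRES-mCherry backbone and designed as a ratiometric protein stability reporter for human MCRS1 in transiently transfected cells. It is maintained in E. coli through a high-copy ColE1/pUC-type origin and selected with ampicillin via the β-lactamase gene. An f1 origin and remnants of the lac region (lac promoter and operator, CAP site, lacZα and lacI fragments) are carried over from the parental cloning vector and play no part in the reporter function.

Expression is driven by the simian cytomegalovirus IE94 enhancer/promoter, which in the circular map lies immediately upstream of an SP6 phage promoter and the MCRS1 open reading frame. MCRS1, a component of the INO80 and NSL chromatin complexes, was inserted by Gibson cloning and is followed closely by a GFP coding sequence, annotated as AcGFP1, giving a C-terminal GFP fusion as implied by the construct name. Downstream sits an EMCV internal ribosome entry site and then mCherry, with an SV40 polyadenylation signal annotated after the cassette. Because both fluorescent proteins are translated from a single bicistronic mRNA, mCherry reports transfection and transcript levels independently of the fate of MCRS1. The GFP signal, by contrast, depends on how much of the fusion protein persists. The GFP-to-mCherry ratio measured by flow cytometry therefore gives a normalised readout of MCRS1 stability and can show whether a given perturbation changes its degradation. The SP6 promoter could in principle support in vitro transcription of the cassette, while the T7 fragment and T3 promoter are backbone remnants, though the record describes only the transient expression use.
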