Addgene plasmid #231231: pCS2-MCRS1-GFP-IRES-mCherry
Purpose: MCRS1 stability reporter construct for transient expression in mammalian cells. Stability of GFP-fusion protein can be assed by flow cytometry by normalizing to mCherry expression.
Depositing lab: Michael Rape. Depositing organization: University of California, Berkeley. Publication: Orphan quality control shapes network dynamics and gene expression. Mark KG, Kolla S, Aguirre JD, Garshott DM, Schmitt S, Haakonsen DL, Xu C, Kater L, Kempf G, Martinez-Gonzalez B, Akopian D, See SK, Thoma NH, Rape M. Cell. 2023 Aug 3;186(16):3460-3475.e23. doi: 10.1016/j.cell.2023.06.015. Epub 2023 Jul 20. PubMed 37478862.
Backbone
  Vector backbone: pCS2-GFP-IRES-mCherry
  Vector type: Mammalian Expression
Growth in bacteria
  Bacterial resistance: Ampicillin, 100 μg/mL
  Growth temperature: 37°C
  Growth strain: DH5alpha
  Copy number: High Copy
Gene/Insert
  Gene/Insert name: MCRS1
  Species: H. sapiens (human)
  Entrez Gene: MCRS1 (a.k.a. ICP22BP, INO80Q, MCRS2, MSP58, P78)
  Cloning method: Gibson Cloning
Terms and licenses: Academic/Nonprofit Terms; Industry Terms: Not Available to Industry
How to cite: pCS2-MCRS1-GFP-IRES-mCherry was a gift from Michael Rape (Addgene plasmid # 231231 ; http://n2t.net/addgene:231231 ; RRID:Addgene_231231)
